Addgene plasmid #30484: pcDNA-HDAC6.ΔBuz-FLAG
Depositing lab: Tso-Pang Yao. Depositing organization: Duke University. Publication: The deacetylase HDAC6 regulates aggresome formation and cell viability in response to misfolded protein stress. Kawaguchi Y, Kovacs JJ, McLaurin A, Vance JM, Ito A, Yao TP. Cell. 2003 Dec 12. 115(6):727-38. 10.1016/S0092-8674(03)00939-5 PubMed 14675537.
Backbone
  Vector backbone: pcDNA3
  Backbone manufacturer: Invitrogen
  Backbone size w/o insert (bp): 5400
  Vector type: Mammalian Expression
Growth in bacteria
  Bacterial resistance: Ampicillin, 100 μg/mL
  Growth temperature: 37°C
  Growth strain: DH5alpha
  Copy number: High Copy
Gene/Insert
  Gene/Insert name: HDAC6
  Species: H. sapiens (human)
  Mutation: Deletion of the C-terminal Ubiquitin binding domain- aa1044-1273 (BUZ domain)
  Entrez Gene: HDAC6 (a.k.a. CPBHM, HD6, JM21, KDAC6, PPP1R90)
  Tag / fusion protein: FLAG (C terminal on insert)
  Cloning method: Restriction Enzyme
  Sequencing primers: 5′ T7; 3′ SP6
Terms and licenses: Academic/Nonprofit Terms; Industry Terms: Not Available to Industry
How to cite: pcDNA-HDAC6.ΔBuz-FLAG was a gift from Tso-Pang Yao (Addgene plasmid # 30484 ; http://n2t.net/addgene:30484 ; RRID:Addgene_30484)
