[The description below was written by a language model from this plasmid's Addgene catalogue record and pLannotate feature annotations shown in this document.]
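Description:
pcDNA-HDAC6.ΔBuz-FLAG is a mammalian expression plasmid built on the pcDNA3 backbone that encodes a truncated form of human histone deacetylase 6 (HDAC6). According to the catalogue entry, the C-terminal ubiquitin-binding BUZ domain (residues 1044–1273) has been deleted and a FLAG epitope is fused to the C-terminus of the insert. The sequenced record is 9,233 nt, and the annotation identifies a partial HDAC6 coding region of about 3.1 kb, consistent with a C-terminally shortened protein. The FLAG tag itself was not called as a separate feature.

Expression is driven by the human cytomegalovirus immediate-early enhancer and promoter. A rabbit β-globin intron lies between the promoter and the coding sequence, an element commonly included to improve mRNA processing and expression, and transcripts are terminated by the bovine growth hormone polyadenylation signal. T7 and SP6 promoters flank the insert and provide sequencing primer sites. A short match to an HIV-1 LTR fragment just after the CMV promoter is probably an incidental annotation hit rather than a functional viral element.

A neomycin phosphotransferase cassette under the SV40 early promoter, with an SV40 poly(A) signal, allows G418 selection of stably transfected mammalian cells. In E. coli the plasmid replicates from a high-copy ColE1/pUC-type origin and is selected with ampicillin through β-lactamase. An f1 origin is also present.

The construct is suited to expressing a ubiquitin-binding-deficient HDAC6 that can be detected or immunoprecipitated through FLAG. The associated publication concerns the role of HDAC6 in aggresome formation and cell viability under misfolded protein stress, where such a mutant would be compared with the wild-type protein.
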