Features (pLannotate 1.2.2; 22 found; start..end, strand, type, name):
    154..483     +  promoter       SV40 promoter: SV40 enhancer and early promoter
    550..1341    +  CDS            neo: KKA2_KLEPN - Also known as kan, nptII. Experimental evidence at protein level: Swiss-Prot protein existence level 1. Resistance to kanamycin, neomycin, paromomycin, ribostamycin, butirosin and gentamicin B. From Klebsiella pneumoniae.
   1365..1523    +  CDS            ble (fragment): BLE_KLEPN - Experimental evidence at protein level: Swiss-Prot protein existence level 1. Binding protein with a strong affinity to the bleomycin family of antibiotics. Binds to CL990; an antimitotic-antibiotic compound. From Klebsiella pneumoniae.
   1518..1639    +  polyA_signal   SV40 poly(A) signal: SV40 polyadenylation signal
   1712..1728    -  protein_bind   lac operator: The lac repressor binds to the lac operator to inhibit transcription in E. coli. This inhibition can be relieved by adding lactose or isopropyl-β-D-thiogalactopyranoside (IPTG). lac repressor encoded by lacI
   1736..1766    -  promoter       lac promoter: promoter for the E. coli lac operon
   1781..1802    -  protein_bind   CAP binding site: CAP binding activates transcription in the presence of cAMP. E. coli catabolite activator protein
   1815..1907    -  CDS            lacI (fragment): lac repressor; lacI; The lac repressor binds to the lac operator to inhibit transcription in E. coli. This inhibition can be relieved by adding lactose or isopropyl-β-D-thiogalactopyranoside (IPTG).
   2090..2678    -  rep_origin     ori: high-copy-number ColE1/pMB1/pBR322/pUC origin of replication
   2849..3709    -  CDS            AmpR: β-lactamase; bla; confers resistance to ampicillin, carbenicillin, and related antibiotics
   3710..3814    -  promoter       AmpR promoter: bla
   3873..3925    -  misc_feature   bom (fragment): basis of mobility region from pBR322
   4080..4459    +  enhancer       CMV enhancer: human cytomegalovirus immediate early enhancer
   4460..4663    +  promoter       CMV promoter: human cytomegalovirus (CMV) immediate early promoter
   4659..4692    +  LTR            5' LTR (truncated) (fragment): truncated 5' long terminal repeat (LTR) from HIV-1
   4708..4726    +  promoter       T7 promoter: promoter for bacteriophage T7 RNA polymerase
   4763..5335    +  intron         β-globin intron: intron from rabbit β-globin gene
   5457..8588    +  CDS            HDAC6 (fragment): HDAC6_HUMAN - Also known as KIAA0901 From Homo sapiens (Human).
   8631..8649    -  promoter       SP6 promoter: promoter for bacteriophage SP6 RNA polymerase
   8675..8899    +  polyA_signal   bGH poly(A) signal: bovine growth hormone polyadenylation signal
   8903..8924    +  promoter       SV40 promoter (fragment): SV40 enhancer and early promoter
   8945..140     +  rep_origin     f1 ori (across the origin) (sequence partly withheld): f1 bacteriophage origin of replication; arrow indicates direction of (+) strand synthesis
>Addgene plasmid #30484 | pcDNA-HDAC6.ΔBuz-FLAG | addgene full sequence | sequence record 449608 | Addgene NGS Result
CTTT
[37 nt withheld, positions 5-41]
ACCCTATCTCGGTCTATTCTTTTGATTTATAAGGGATTTTGCCGATTTCGGCCTATTGGTTAAAAAATGA
GCTGATTTAACAAAAATTTAACGCGAATTAATTCTGTGGAATGTGTGTCAGTTAGGGTGTGGAAAGTCCC
CAGGCTCCCCAGCAGGCAGAAGTATGCAAAGCATGCATCTCAATTAGTCAGCAACCAGGTGTGGAAAGTC
CCCAGGCTCCCCAGCAGGCAGAAGTATGCAAAGCATGCATCTCAATTAGTCAGCAACCATAGTCCCGCCC
CTAACTCCGCCCATCCCGCCCCTAACTCCGCCCAGTTCCGCCCATTCTCCGCCCCATGGCTGACTAATTT
TTTTTATTTATGCAGAGGCCGAGGCCGCCTCTGCCTCTGAGCTATTCCAGAAGTAGTGAGGAGGCTTTTT
TGGAGGCCTAGGCTTTTGCAAAAAGCTCCCGGGAGCTTGTATATCCATTTTCGGATCTGATCAAGAGACA
GGATGAGGATCGTTTCGCATGATTGAACAAGATGGATTGCACGCAGGTTCTCCGGCCGCTTGGGTGGAGA
GGCTATTCGGCTATGACTGGGCACAACAGACAATCGGCTGCTCTGATGCCGCCGTGTTCCGGCTGTCAGC
GCAGGGGCGCCCGGTTCTTTTTGTCAAGACCGACCTGTCCGGTGCCCTGAATGAACTGCAGGACGAGGCA
GCGCGGCTATCGTGGCTGGCCACGACGGGCGTTCCTTGCGCAGCTGTGCTCGACGTTGTCACTGAAGCGG
GAAGGGACTGGCTGCTATTGGGCGAAGTGCCGGGGCAGGATCTCCTGTCATCTCACCTTGCTCCTGCCGA
GAAAGTATCCATCATGGCTGATGCAATGCGGCGGCTGCATACGCTTGATCCGGCTACCTGCCCATTCGAC
CACCAAGCGAAACATCGCATCGAGCGAGCACGTACTCGGATGGAAGCCGGTCTTGTCGATCAGGATGATC
TGGACGAAGAGCATCAGGGGCTCGCGCCAGCCGAACTGTTCGCCAGGCTCAAGGCGCGCATGCCCGACGG
CGAGGATCTCGTCGTGACCCATGGCGATGCCTGCTTGCCGAATATCATGGTGGAAAATGGCCGCTTTTCT
GGATTCATCGACTGTGGCCGGCTGGGTGTGGCGGACCGCTATCAGGACATAGCGTTGGCTACCCGTGATA
TTGCTGAAGAGCTTGGCGGCGAATGGGCTGACCGCTTCCTCGTGCTTTACGGTATCGCCGCTCCCGATTC
GCAGCGCATCGCCTTCTATCGCCTTCTTGACGAGTTCTTCTGAGCGGGACTCTGGGGTTCGAAATGACCG
ACCAAGCGACGCCCAACCTGCCATCACGAGATTTCGATTCCACCGCCGCCTTCTATGAAAGGTTGGGCTT
CGGAATCGTTTTCCGGGACGCCGGCTGGATGATCCTCCAGCGCGGGGATCTCATGCTGGAGTTCTTCGCC
CACCCCAACTTGTTTATTGCAGCTTATAATGGTTACAAATAAAGCAATAGCATCACAAATTTCACAAATA
AAGCATTTTTTTCACTGCATTCTAGTTGTGGTTTGTCCAAACTCATCAATGTATCTTATCATGTCTGTAT
ACCGTCGACCTCTAGCTAGAGCTTGGCGTAATCATGGTCATAGCTGTTTCCTGTGTGAAATTGTTATCCG
CTCACAATTCCACACAACATACGAGCCGGAAGCATAAAGTGTAAAGCCTGGGGTGCCTAATGAGTGAGCT
AACTCACATTAATTGCGTTGCGCTCACTGCCCGCTTTCCAGTCGGGAAACCTGTCGTGCCAGCTGCATTA
ATGAATCGGCCAACGCGCGGGGAGAGGCGGTTTGCGTATTGGGCGCTCTTCCGCTTCCTCGCTCACTGAC
TCGCTGCGCTCGGTCGTTCGGCTGCGGCGAGCGGTATCAGCTCACTCAAAGGCGGTAATACGGTTATCCA
CAGAATCAGGGGATAACGCAGGAAAGAACATGTGAGCAAAAGGCCAGCAAAAGGCCAGGAACCGTAAAAA
GGCCGCGTTGCTGGCGTTTTTCCATAGGCTCCGCCCCCCTGACGAGCATCACAAAAATCGACGCTCAAGT
CAGAGGTGGCGAAACCCGACAGGACTATAAAGATACCAGGCGTTTCCCCCTGGAAGCTCCCTCGTGCGCT
CTCCTGTTCCGACCCTGCCGCTTACCGGATACCTGTCCGCCTTTCTCCCTTCGGGAAGCGTGGCGCTTTC
TCATAGCTCACGCTGTAGGTATCTCAGTTCGGTGTAGGTCGTTCGCTCCAAGCTGGGCTGTGTGCACGAA
CCCCCCGTTCAGCCCGACCGCTGCGCCTTATCCGGTAACTATCGTCTTGAGTCCAACCCGGTAAGACACG
ACTTATCGCCACTGGCAGCAGCCACTGGTAACAGGATTAGCAGAGCGAGGTATGTAGGCGGTGCTACAGA
GTTCTTGAAGTGGTGGCCTAACTACGGCTACACTAGAAGAACAGTATTTGGTATCTGCGCTCTGCTGAAG
CCAGTTACCTTCGGAAAAAGAGTTGGTAGCTCTTGATCCGGCAAACAAACCACCGCTGGTAGCGGTGGTT
TTTTTGTTTGCAAGCAGCAGATTACGCGCAGAAAAAAAGGATCTCAAGAAGATCCTTTGATCTTTTCTAC
GGGGTCTGACGCTCAGTGGAACGAAAACTCACGTTAAGGGATTTTGGTCATGAGATTATCAAAAAGGATC
TTCACCTAGATCCTTTTAAATTAAAAATGAAGTTTTAAATCAATCTAAAGTATATATGAGTAAACTTGGT
CTGACAGTTACCAATGCTTAATCAGTGAGGCACCTATCTCAGCGATCTGTCTATTTCGTTCATCCATAGT
TGCCTGACTCCCCGTCGTGTAGATAACTACGATACGGGAGGGCTTACCATCTGGCCCCAGTGCTGCAATG
ATACCGCGAGACCCACGCTCACCGGCTCCAGATTTATCAGCAATAAACCAGCCAGCCGGAAGGGCCGAGC
GCAGAAGTGGTCCTGCAACTTTATCCGCCTCCATCCAGTCTATTAATTGTTGCCGGGAAGCTAGAGTAAG
TAGTTCGCCAGTTAATAGTTTGCGCAACGTTGTTGCCATTGCTACAGGCATCGTGGTGTCACGCTCGTCG
TTTGGTATGGCTTCATTCAGCTCCGGTTCCCAACGATCAAGGCGAGTTACATGATCCCCCATGTTGTGCA
AAAAAGCGGTTAGCTCCTTCGGTCCTCCGATCGTTGTCAGAAGTAAGTTGGCCGCAGTGTTATCACTCAT
GGTTATGGCAGCACTGCATAATTCTCTTACTGTCATGCCATCCGTAAGATGCTTTTCTGTGACTGGTGAG
TACTCAACCAAGTCATTCTGAGAATAGTGTATGCGGCGACCGAGTTGCTCTTGCCCGGCGTCAATACGGG
ATAATACCGCGCCACATAGCAGAACTTTAAAAGTGCTCATCATTGGAAAACGTTCTTCGGGGCGAAAACT
CTCAAGGATCTTACCGCTGTTGAGATCCAGTTCGATGTAACCCACTCGTGCACCCAACTGATCTTCAGCA
TCTTTTACTTTCACCAGCGTTTCTGGGTGAGCAAAAACAGGAAGGCAAAATGCCGCAAAAAAGGGAATAA
GGGCGACACGGAAATGTTGAATACTCATACTCTTCCTTTTTCAATATTATTGAAGCATTTATCAGGGTTA
TTGTCTCATGAGCGGATACATATTTGAATGTATTTAGAAAAATAAACAAATAGGGGTTCCGCGCACATTT
CCCCGAAAAGTGCCACCTGACGTCGACGGATCGGGAGATCTCCCGATCCCCTATGGTGCACTCTCAGTAC
AATCTGCTCTGATGCCGCATAGTTAAGCCAGTATCTGCTCCCTGCTTGTGTGTTGGAGGTCGCTGAGTAG
TGCGCGAGCAAAATTTAAGCTACAACAAGGCAAGGCTTGACCGACAATTGCATGAAGAATCTGCTTAGGG
TTAGGCGTTTTGCGCTGCTTCGCGATGTACGGGCCAGATATACGCGTTGACATTGATTATTGACTAGTTA
TTAATAGTAATCAATTACGGGGTCATTAGTTCATAGCCCATATATGGAGTTCCGCGTTACATAACTTACG
GTAAATGGCCCGCCTGGCTGACCGCCCAACGACCCCCGCCCATTGACGTCAATAATGACGTATGTTCCCA
TAGTAACGCCAATAGGGACTTTCCATTGACGTCAATGGGTGGAGTATTTACGGTAAACTGCCCACTTGGC
AGTACATCAAGTGTATCATATGCCAAGTACGCCCCCTATTGACGTCAATGACGGTAAATGGCCCGCCTGG
CATTATGCCCAGTACATGACCTTATGGGACTTTCCTACTTGGCAGTACATCTACGTATTAGTCATCGCTA
TTACCATGGTGATGCGGTTTTGGCAGTACATCAATGGGCGTGGATAGCGGTTTGACTCACGGGGATTTCC
AAGTCTCCACCCCATTGACGTCAATGGGAGTTTGTTTTGGCACCAAAATCAACGGGACTTTCCAAAATGT
CGTAACAACTCCGCCCCATTGACGCAAATGGGCGGTAGGCGTGTACGGTGGGAGGTCTATATAAGCAGAG
CTCTCTGGCTAACTAGAGAACCCACTGCTTACTGGCTTATCGAAATTAATACGACTCACTATAGGGAGAC
CCAAGCTAGAGTCGATCCTGAGAACTTCAGGGTGAGTTTGGGGACCCTTGATTGTTCTTTCTTTTTCGCT
ATTGTAAAATTCATGTTATATGGAGGGGGCAAAGTTTTCAGGGTGTTGTTTAGAATGGGAAGATGTCCCT
TGTATCACCATGGACCCTCATGATAATTTTGTTTCTTTCACTTTCTACTCTGTTGACAACCATTGTCTCC
TCTTATTTTCTTTTCATTTTCTGTAACTTTTTCGTTAAACTTTAGCTTGCATTTGTAACGAATTTTTAAA
TTCACTTTTGTTTATTTGTCAGATTGTAAGTACTTTCTCTAATCACTTTTTTTTCAAGGCAATCAGGGTA
TATTATATTGTACTTCAGCACAGTTTTAGAGAACAATTGTTATAATTAAATGATAAGGTAGAATATTTCT
GCATATAAATTCTGGCTGGCGTGGAAATATTCTTATTGGTAGAAACAACTACATCCTGGTCATCATCCTG
CCTTTCTCTTTATGGTTACAATGATATACACTGTTTGAGATGAGGATAAAATACTCTGAGTCCAAACCGG
GCCCCTCTGCTAACCATGTTCATGCCTTCTTCTTTTTCCTACAGCTCCTGGGCAACGTGCTGGTTTGTGC
TGTCGACCCCAAGCTTGGCCCGGGCGGATCCACTAGTAACGGCCGCCAGTGTGCTGGAATTCTGCAGATA
TCCATCACACTGGCGGCCGCCCACCATGACCTCAACACGCCAGGATTCCACCACAACCAGGCAGCGAAGA
AGTAGGCAGAACCCCCAGTCGCCCCCTCAGGACTCCAGTGTCACTTCGAAGCGAAATATTAAAAAGGGAG
CCGTTCCCCGCTCTATCCCCAATCTAGCGGAGGTAAAGAAGAAAGGCAAAATGAAGAAGCTCGGCCAAGC
AATGGAAGAAGACCTAATCGTGGGACTGCAAGGGATGGATCTGAACCTTGAGGCTGAAGCACTGGCTGGC
ACTGGCTTGGTGTTGGATGAGCAGTTAAATGAATTCCATTGCCTCTGGGATGACAGCTTCCCGGAAGGCC
CTGAGCGGCTCCATGCCATCAAGGAGCAACTGATCCAGGAGGGCCTCCTAGATCGCTGCGTGTCCTTTCA
GGCCCGGTTTGCTGAAAAGGAAGAGCTGATGTTGGTTCACAGCCTAGAATATATTGATCTGATGGAAACA
ACCCAGTACATGAATGAGGGAGAACTCCGTGTCCTAGCAGACACCTACGACTCAGTTTATCTGCATCCGA
ACTCATACTCCTGTGCCTGCCTGGCCTCAGGCTCTGTCCTCAGGCTGGTGGATGCGGTCCTGGGGGCTGA
GATCCGGAATGGCATGGCCATCATTAGGCCTCCTGGACATCACGCCCAGCACAGTCTTATGGATGGCTAT
TGCATGTTCAACCACGTGGCTGTGGCAGCCCGCTATGCTCAACAGAAACACCGCATCCGGAGGGTCCTTA
TCGTAGATTGGGATGTGCACCACGGTCAAGGAACACAGTTCACCTTCGACCAGGACCCCAGTGTCCTCTA
TTTCTCCATCCACCGCTACGAGCAGGGTAGGTTCTGGCCCCACCTGAAGGCCTCTAACTGGTCCACCACA
GGTTTCGGCCAAGGCCAAGGATATACCATCAATGTGCCTTGGAACCAGGTGGGGATGCGGGATGCTGACT
ACATTGCTGCTTTCCTGCACGTCCTGCTGCCAGTCGCCCTCGAGTTCCAGCCTCAGCTGGTCCTGGTGGC
TGCTGGATTTGATGCCCTGCAAGGGGACCCCAAGGGTGAGATGGCCGCCACTCCGGCAGGGTTCGCCCAG
CTAACCCACCTGCTCATGGGTCTGGCAGGAGGCAAGCTGATCCTGTCTCTGGAGGGTGGCTACAACCTCC
GCGCCCTGGCTGAAGGCGTCAGTGCTTCGCTCCACACCCTTCTGGGAGACCCTTGCCCCATGCTGGAGTC
ACCTGGTGCCCCCTGCCGGAGTGCCCAGGCTTCAGTTTCCTGTGCTCTGGAAGCCCTTGAGCCCTTCTGG
GAGGTTCTTGTGAGATCAACTGAGACCGTGGAGAGGGACAACATGGAGGAGGACAATGTAGAGGAGAGCG
AGGAGGAAGGACCCTGGGAGCCCCCTGTGCTCCCAATCCTGACATGGCCAGTGCTACAGTCTCGCACAGG
GCTGGTCTATGACCAAAATATGATGAATCACTGCAACTTGTGGGACAGCCACCACCCTGAGGTACCCCAG
CGCATCTTGCGGATCATGTGCCGTCTGGAGGAGCTGGGCCTTGCCGGGCGCTGCCTCACCCTGACACCGC
GCCCTGCCACAGAGGCTGAGCTGCTCACCTGTCACAGTGCTGAGTACGTGGGTCATCTCCGGGCCACAGA
GAAAATGAAAACCCGGGAGCTGCACCGTGAGAGTTCCAACTTTGACTCCATCTATATCTGCCCCAGTACC
TTCGCCTGTGCACAGCTTGCCACTGGCGCTGCCTGCCGCCTGGTGGAGGCTGTGCTCTCAGGAGAGGTTC
TGAATGGTGCTGCTGTGGTGCGTCCCCCAGGACACCACGCAGAGCAGGATGCAGCTTGCGGTTTTTGCTT
TTTCAACTCTGTGGCTGTGGCTGCTCGCCATGCCCAGACTATCAGTGGGCATGCCCTACGGATCCTGATT
GTGGATTGGGATGTCCACCACGGTAATGGAACTCAGCACATGTTTGAGGATGACCCCAGTGTGCTATATG
TGTCCCTGCACCGCTATGATCATGGCACCTTCTTCCCCATGGGGGATGAGGGTGCCAGCAGCCAGATCGG
CCGGGCTGCGGGCACAGGCTTCACCGTCAACGTGGCATGGAACGGGCCCCGCATGGGTGATGCTGACTAC
CTAGCTGCCTGGCATCGCCTGGTGCTTCCCATTGCCTACGAGTTTAACCCAGAACTGGTGCTGGTCTCAG
CTGGCTTTGATGCTGCACGGGGGGATCCGCTGGGGGGCTGCCAGGTGTCACCTGAGGGTTATGCCCACCT
CACCCACCTGCTGATGGGCCTTGCCAGTGGCCGCATTATCCTTATCCTAGAGGGTGGCTATAACCTGACA
TCCATCTCAGAGTCCATGGCTGCCTGCACTCGCTCCCTCCTTGGAGACCCACCACCCCTGCTGACCCTGC
CACGGCCCCCACTATCAGGGGCCCTGGCCTCAATCACTGAGACCATCCAAGTCCATCGCAGATACTGGCG
CAGCTTACGGGTCATGAAGGTAGAAGACAGAGAAGGACCCTCCAGTTCTAAGTTGGTCACCAAGAAGGCA
CCCCAACCAGCCAAACCTAGGTTAGCTGAGCGGATGACCACACGAGAAAAGAAGGTTCTGGAAGCAGGCA
TGGGGAAAGTCACCTCGGCATCATTTGGGGAAGAGTCCACTCCAGGCCAGACTAACTCAGAGACAGCTGT
GGTGGCCCTCACTCAGGACCAGCCCTCAGAGGCAGCCACAGGGGGAGCCACTCTGGCCCAGACCATTTCT
GAGGCAGCCATTGGGGGAGCCATGCTGGGCCAGACCACCTCAGAGGAGGCTGTCGGGGGAGCCACTCCGG
ACCAGACCACCTCAGAGGAGACTGTGGGAGGAGCCATTCTGGACCAGACCACCTCAGAGGATGCTGTTGG
GGGAGCCACGCTGGGCCAGACTACCTCAGAGGAGGCTGTAGGAGGAGCTACACTGGCCCAGACCATCTCG
GAGGCAGCCATGGAGGGAGCCACACTGGACCAGACTACGTCAGAGGAGGCTCCAGGGGGCACCGAGCTGA
TCCAAACTCCTCTAGCCTCGAGCACAGACCACCAGACCCCCCCAACCTCACCTGTGCAGGGAACTACACC
CCAGATAGATTATAAAGATGATGATGATAAATAAACTAGAGGGCCCTATTCTATAGTGTCACCTAAATGC
TAGAGCTCGCTGATCAGCCTCGACTGTGCCTTCTAGTTGCCAGCCATCTGTTGTTTGCCCCTCCCCCGTG
CCTTCCTTGACCCTGGAAGGTGCCACTCCCACTGTCCTTTCCTAATAAAATGAGGAAATTGCATCGCATT
GTCTGAGTAGGTGTCATTCTATTCTGGGGGGTGGGGTGGGGCAGGACAGCAAGGGGGAGGATTGGGAAGA
CAATAGCAGGCATGCTGGGGATGCGGTGGGCTCTATGGCTTCTGAGGCGGAAAGAACCAGCTGGGGCTCT
AGGGGGTATCCCC
[124 nt withheld, positions 8945-9068]
C
[91 nt withheld, positions 9070-9160]
A
[49 nt withheld, positions 9162-9210]
CCTTTGACGTTGGAGTCCACGTT
