>Addgene plasmid #30484 | pcDNA-HDAC6.ΔBuz-FLAG | addgene partial sequence | sequence record 35487 | 30484 with BGH-rev
GGTGAACTATAGAATAGGGCCCTCTAGTTTATTTATCATCATCATCTTTATAATCTATCTGGGGTGTAGT
TCCCTGCACAGGTGAGGTTGGGGGGGTCTGGTGGTCTGTGCTCGAGGCTAGAGGAGTTTGGATCAGCTCG
GTGCCCCCTGGAGCCTCCTCTGACGTAGTCTGGTCCAGTGTGGCTCCCTCCATGGCTGCCTCCGAGATGG
TCTGGGCCAGTGTAGCTCCTCCTACAGCCTCCTCTGAGGTAGTCTGGCCCAGCGTGGCTCCCCCAACAGC
ATCCTCTGAGGTGGTCTGGTCCAGAATGGCTCCTCCCACAGTCTCCTCTGAGGTGGTCTGGTCCGGAGTG
GCTCCCCCGACAGCCTCCTCTGAGGTGGTCTGGCCCAGCATGGCTCCCCCAATGGCTGCCTCAGAAATGG
TCTGGGCCAGAGTGGCTCCCCCTGTGGCTGCCTCTGAGGGCTGGTCCTGAGTGAGGGCCACCACAGCTGT
CTCTGAGTTAGTCTGGCCTGGAGTGGACTCTTCCCCAAATGATGCCGAGGTGACTTTCCCCATGCCTGCT
TCCAGAACCTTCTTTTCTCGTGTGGTCATCCGCTCAGCTAACCTAGGTTTGGCTGGTTGGGGTGCCTTCT
TGGTGACCAACTTAGAACTGG
